Addgene plasmid #102992: STAgR_Neo
Purpose: (Empty Backbone) Can be used as backbone for a STAgR reaction
Depositing lab: Stefan Stricker. Depositing organization: Ludwig-Maximilians-Universitaet Muenchen (LMU). Publication: One step generation of customizable gRNA vectors for multiplex CRISPR approaches through string assembly gRNA cloning (STAgR). Breunig CT, Durovic T, Neuner AM, Baumann V, Wiesbeck MF, Koferle A, Gotz M, Ninkovic J, Stricker SH. PLoS One. 2018 Apr 27;13(4):e0196015. doi: 10.1371/journal.pone.0196015. eCollection 2018. PubMed 29702666.
Backbone
  Vector backbone: Human gRNA Expression Vector / PCR Template for STAgR
  Backbone manufacturer: Stricker Lab
  Vector type: CRISPR ; PCR Template for STAgR Vectors
  Promoter: U6
  Selectable markers: Neomycin (select with G418)
Growth in bacteria
  Bacterial resistance: Ampicillin, 100 μg/mL
  Growth temperature: 37°C
  Growth strain: DH5alpha
  Copy number: Unknown
Gene/Insert
  Cloning method: Gibson Cloning
  Sequencing primers: 5′ ACTGGATCCGGTACCAAGG; 3′ TTACGGTTCCTGGCCTTTTG
Terms and licenses: Academic/Nonprofit Terms; Industry Terms: Not Available to Industry
How to cite: STAgR_Neo was a gift from Stefan Stricker (Addgene plasmid # 102992 ; http://n2t.net/addgene:102992 ; RRID:Addgene_102992)
