[The description below was written by a language model from this plasmid's Addgene catalogue record and pLannotate feature annotations shown in this document.]
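Description:
STAgR_Neo is a small (about 3.7 kb) empty-backbone plasmid for human gRNA expression. It is designed as the recipient vector and PCR template for string assembly gRNA cloning (STAgR), a one-step method for building multiplex CRISPR guide RNA vectors. It is propagated in E. coli through a high-copy ColE1/pUC-type origin of replication and selected with ampicillin, using a β-lactamase gene driven by its own bla promoter.

The functional core is a human U6 RNA polymerase III promoter followed almost immediately by the Streptococcus pyogenes Cas9 gRNA scaffold. No targeting spacer is annotated between them, which fits the plasmid's status as an empty backbone. In a STAgR reaction the vector is amplified and joined by Gibson assembly with fragments carrying further promoter, spacer and scaffold units, so that several gRNA expression cassettes end up in tandem on a single plasmid. A short attB1 fragment lies just upstream of the U6 promoter and appears to be a remnant of an earlier Gateway-compatible parent vector; the record assigns it no function.

On the opposite strand sits a mammalian selection cassette: a partial SV40 enhancer/early promoter drives the neo (nptII) gene, followed by a ble fragment and an SV40 polyadenylation signal. This allows G418 selection of transfected mammalian cells that retain the assembled gRNA array. The plasmid encodes no Cas9 or other effector, so the nuclease or dCas9 fusion must be supplied separately. Its typical use is as the neomycin-selectable backbone for customised multi-gRNA vectors in multiplexed CRISPR experiments.
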