Features (pLannotate 1.2.2; 10 found; start..end, strand, type, name):
    471..1331    -  CDS            AmpR: β-lactamase; bla; confers resistance to ampicillin, carbenicillin, and related antibiotics
   1332..1436    -  promoter       AmpR promoter: bla
   1470..1591    -  polyA_signal   SV40 poly(A) signal: SV40 polyadenylation signal
   1586..1744    -  CDS            ble (fragment): BLE_KLEPN - Experimental evidence at protein level: Swiss-Prot protein existence level 1. Binding protein with a strong affinity to the bleomycin family of antibiotics. Binds to CL990; an antimitotic-antibiotic compound. From Klebsiella pneumoniae.
   1768..2559    -  CDS            neo: KKA2_KLEPN - Also known as kan, nptII. Experimental evidence at protein level: Swiss-Prot protein existence level 1. Resistance to kanamycin, neomycin, paromomycin, ribostamycin, butirosin and gentamicin B. From Klebsiella pneumoniae.
   2626..2894    -  promoter       SV40 promoter (fragment): SV40 enhancer and early promoter
   2896..2913    +  protein_bind   attB1 (fragment): mutant version of attB; recombination site for the Gateway® BP reaction BP Clonase™
   2965..3205    +  promoter       U6 promoter: RNA polymerase III promoter for human U6 snRNA
   3215..3290    +  misc_RNA       gRNA scaffold: guide RNA scaffold for the Streptococcus pyogenes CRISPR/Cas9 system
   3394..300     -  rep_origin     ori (across the origin): high-copy-number ColE1/pMB1/pBR322/pUC origin of replication
>Addgene plasmid #102992 | STAgR_Neo | addgene full sequence | sequence record 201857 | Addgene NGS Result
TTATCCGGTAACTATCGTCTTGAGTCCAACCCGGTAAGACACGACTTATCGCCACTGGCAGCAGCCACTG
GTAACAGGATTAGCAGAGCGAGGTATGTAGGCGGTGCTACAGAGTTCTTGAAGTGGTGGCCTAACTACGG
CTACACTAGAAGAACAGTATTTGGTATCTGCGCTCTGCTGAAGCCAGTTACCTTCGGAAAAAGAGTTGGT
AGCTCTTGATCCGGCAAACAAACCACCGCTGGTAGCGGTGGTTTTTTTGTTTGCAAGCAGCAGATTACGC
GCAGAAAAAAAGGATCTCAAGAAGATCCTTTGATCTTTTCTACGGGGTCTGACGCTCAGTGGAACGAAAA
CTCACGTTAAGGGATTTTGGTCATGAGATTATCAAAAAGGATCTTCACCTAGATCCTTTTAAATTAAAAA
TGAAGTTTTAAATCAATCTAAAGTATATATGAGTAAACTTGGTCTGACAGTTACCAATGCTTAATCAGTG
AGGCACCTATCTCAGCGATCTGTCTATTTCGTTCATCCATAGTTGCCTGACTCCCCGTCGTGTAGATAAC
TACGATACGGGAGGGCTTACCATCTGGCCCCAGTGCTGCAATGATACCGCGAGACCCACGCTCACCGGCT
CCAGATTTATCAGCAATAAACCAGCCAGCCGGAAGGGCCGAGCGCAGAAGTGGTCCTGCAACTTTATCCG
CCTCCATCCAGTCTATTAATTGTTGCCGGGAAGCTAGAGTAAGTAGTTCGCCAGTTAATAGTTTGCGCAA
CGTTGTTGCCATTGCTACAGGCATCGTGGTGTCACGCTCGTCGTTTGGTATGGCTTCATTCAGCTCCGGT
TCCCAACGATCAAGGCGAGTTACATGATCCCCCATGTTGTGCAAAAAAGCGGTTAGCTCCTTCGGTCCTC
CGATCGTTGTCAGAAGTAAGTTGGCCGCAGTGTTATCACTCATGGTTATGGCAGCACTGCATAATTCTCT
TACTGTCATGCCATCCGTAAGATGCTTTTCTGTGACTGGTGAGTACTCAACCAAGTCATTCTGAGAATAG
TGTATGCGGCGACCGAGTTGCTCTTGCCCGGCGTCAATACGGGATAATACCGCGCCACATAGCAGAACTT
TAAAAGTGCTCATCATTGGAAAACGTTCTTCGGGGCGAAAACTCTCAAGGATCTTACCGCTGTTGAGATC
CAGTTCGATGTAACCCACTCGTGCACCCAACTGATCTTCAGCATCTTTTACTTTCACCAGCGTTTCTGGG
TGAGCAAAAACAGGAAGGCAAAATGCCGCAAAAAAGGGAATAAGGGCGACACGGAAATGTTGAATACTCA
TACTCTTCCTTTTTCAATATTATTGAAGCATTTATCAGGGTTATTGTCTCATGAGCGGATACATATTTGA
ATGTATTTAGAAAAATAAACAAATAGGGGTTCCGCGCACATTTCCCCGAAAAGTGCCACCTGACGTCGCT
AAGATACATTGATGAGTTTGGACAAACCACAACTAGAATGCAGTGAAAAAAATGCTTTATTTGTGAAATT
TGTGATGCTATTGCTTTATTTGTAACCATTATAAGCTGCAATAAACAAGTTGGGGTGGGCGAAGAACTCC
AGCATGAGATCCCCGCGCTGGAGGATCATCCAGCCGGCGTCCCGGAAAACGATTCCGAAGCCCAACCTTT
CATAGAAGGCGGCGGTGGAATCGAAATCTCGTGATGGCAGGTTGGGCGTCGCTTGGTCGGTCATTTCGAA
CCCCAGAGTCCCGCTCAGAAGAACTCGTCAAGAAGGCGATAGAAGGCGATGCGCTGCGAATCGGGAGCGG
CGATACCGTAAAGCACGAGGAAGCGGTCAGCCCATTCGCCGCCAAGCTCTTCAGCAATATCACGGGTAGC
CAACGCTATGTCCTGATAGCGGTCCGCCACACCCAGCCGGCCACAGTCGATGAATCCAGAAAAGCGGCCA
TTTTCCACCATGATATTCGGCAAGCAGGCATCGCCATGGGTCACGACGAGATCCTCGCCGTCGGGCATGC
GCGCCTTGAGCCTGGCGAACAGTTCGGCTGGCGCGAGCCCCTGATGCTCTTCGTCCAGATCATCCTGATC
GACAAGACCGGCTTCCATCCGAGTACGTGCTCGCTCGATGCGATGTTTCGCTTGGTGGTCGAATGGGCAG
GTAGCCGGATCAAGCGTATGCAGCCGCCGCATTGCATCAGCCATGATGGATACTTTCTCGGCAGGAGCAA
GGTGAGATGACAGGAGATCCTGCCCCGGCACTTCGCCCAATAGCAGCCAGTCCCTTCCCGCTTCAGTGAC
AACGTCGAGCACAGCTGCGCAAGGAACGCCCGTCGTGGCCAGCCACGATAGCCGCGCTGCCTCGTCCTGC
AGTTCATTCAGGGCACCGGACAGGTCGGTCTTGACAAAAAGAACCGGGCGCCCCTGCGCTGACAGCCGGA
ACACGGCGGCATCAGAGCAGCCGATTGTCTGTTGTGCCCAGTCATAGCCGAATAGCCTCTCCACCCAAGC
GGCCGGAGAACCTGCGTGCAATCCATCTTGTTCAATCATGCGAAACGATCCTCATCCTGTCTCTTGATCA
GATCCGAAAATGGATATACAAGCTCCCGGGAGCTTTTTGCAAAAGCCTAGGCCTCCAAAAAAGCCTCCTC
ACTACTTCTGGAATAGCTCAGAGGCAGAGGCGGCCTCGGCCTCTGCATAAATAAAAAAAATTAGTCAGCC
ATGGGGCGGAGAATGGGCGGAACTGGGCGGAGTTAGGGGCGGGATGGGCGGAGTTAGGGGCGGGACTATG
GTTGCTGACTAATTGAGATGCATGCTTTGCATACTTCTGCCTGCTGGGGAGCCTGGGGACTTTCCACACC
TGGTTGCTGACTAATTGAGATGCACTGTACAAAAAAGCAGGCTTTAAAGGAACCAATTCAGTCGACTGGA
TCCGGTACCAAGGTCGGGCAGGAAGAGGGCCTATTTCCCATGATTCCTTCATATTTGCATATACGATACA
AGGCTGTTAGAGAGATAATTAGAATTAATTTGACTGTAAACACAAAGATATTAGTACAAAATACGTGACG
TAGAAAGTAATAATTTCTTGGGTAGTTTGCAGTTTTAAAATTATGTTTTAAAATGGACTATCATATGCTT
ACCGTAACTTGAAAGTATTTCGATTTCTTGGCTTTATATATCTTGTGGAAAGGACGAAACACCGGTTTTA
GAGCTAGAAATAGCAAGTTAAAATAAGGCTAGTCCGTTATCAACTTGAAAAAGTGGCACCGAGTCGGTGC
TTTTTTTAAGCTTGGGCCGCTCGAGGTACCTCTCTACATATGACATGTGAGCAAAAGGCCAGCAAAAGGC
CAGGAACCGTAAAAAGGCCGCGTTGCTGGCGTTTTTCCATAGGCTCCGCCCCCCTGACGAGCATCACAAA
AATCGACGCTCAAGTCAGAGGTGGCGAAACCCGACAGGACTATAAAGATACCAGGCGTTTCCCCCTGGAA
GCTCCCTCGTGCGCTCTCCTGTTCCGACCCTGCCGCTTACCGGATACCTGTCCGCCTTTCTCCCTTCGGG
AAGCGTGGCGCTTTCTCATAGCTCACGCTGTAGGTATCTCAGTTCGGTGTAGGTCGTTCGCTCCAAGCTG
GGCTGTGTGCACGAACCCCCCGTTCAGCCCGACCGCTGCGCC
